Addgene plasmid #192160: pGW011b Dual AAV vector pAAV-EFS-dCAS9-spA
Purpose: Dual AAV vector AAV-dCas9
Depositing lab: Sidi Chen. Depositing organization: Yale University. Publication: Multiplexed activation of endogenous genes by CRISPRa elicits potent antitumor immunity. Wang G, Chow RD, Bai Z, Zhu L, Errami Y, Dai X, Dong MB, Ye L, Zhang X, Renauer PA, Park JJ, Shen L, Ye H, Fuchs CS, Chen S. Nat Immunol. 2019 Nov;20(11):1494-1505. doi: 10.1038/s41590-019-0500-4. Epub 2019 Oct 14. PubMed 31611701.
Backbone
  Vector backbone: pAAV
  Vector type: AAV
Growth in bacteria
  Bacterial resistance: Ampicillin, 100 μg/mL
  Growth temperature: 37°C
  Growth strain: NEB Stable
  Copy number: High Copy
Gene/Insert
  Gene/Insert name: Dead Cas9
  Species: Synthetic
  Mutation: NA
  Cloning method: Gibson Cloning
Terms and licenses: Academic/Nonprofit Terms; Industry Terms: Not Available to Industry
How to cite: pGW011b Dual AAV vector pAAV-EFS-dCAS9-spA was a gift from Sidi Chen (Addgene plasmid # 192160 ; http://n2t.net/addgene:192160 ; RRID:Addgene_192160)
