[The description below was written by a language model from this plasmid's Addgene catalogue record and pLannotate feature annotations shown in this document.]
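Description:
pGW011b (pAAV-EFS-dCAS9-spA) is an adeno-associated virus transfer plasmid of about 7.4 kb that carries the dCas9 half of a dual-AAV CRISPR activation system. It is built on a pAAV backbone and propagated in E. coli as a high-copy plasmid through a ColE1/pUC-type origin with ampicillin selection (β-lactamase under its own promoter). An f1 phage origin is also present. The recorded host is a recombination-deficient strain, which suits the repeat-rich AAV2 inverted terminal repeats. In the annotation, the downstream ITR is detected in full, while the upstream ITR appears only as two short fragments. This may reflect the difficulty of sequencing or annotating ITRs, or a partial repeat.

Between the ITRs, which direct replication and packaging of the genome into AAV particles, lies a deliberately compact expression cassette. The EF-1α core promoter (EFS, the short intron-less form) drives a nucleoplasmin bipartite nuclear localization signal fused to catalytically dead Streptococcus pyogenes Cas9, annotated as carrying the D10A and N863A substitutions that abolish nuclease activity while preserving RNA-guided DNA binding. A short synthetic polyadenylation signal (spA) terminates the transcript. The small promoter and minimal poly(A) keep the roughly 4.1 kb dCas9 coding sequence within AAV packaging limits. No activator domain or guide RNA cassette is annotated, consistent with the dual-vector design, in which those components are presumably supplied by a partner AAV that the record does not describe. The associated publication used CRISPRa for multiplexed activation of endogenous genes to elicit antitumor immunity, so this vector serves to deliver dCas9 to target cells in that setting.
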