Features (pLannotate 1.2.2; 15 found; start..end, strand, type, name):
     12..39      +  repeat_region  AAV2 ITR (fragment): inverted terminal repeat of adeno-associated virus serotype 2 inverted
     68..95      +  repeat_region  AAV2 ITR (fragment): inverted terminal repeat of adeno-associated virus serotype 2 inverted
    150..168     +  CDS            small t antigen (fragment): SV40 (simian virus 40) small t antigen
    194..405     +  promoter       EF-1α core promoter: core promoter for human elongation factor EF-1α
    436..483     +  CDS            nucleoplasmin NLS: bipartite nuclear localization signal from nucleoplasmin
    483..4584    +  CDS            dCas9 (fragment): catalytically dead mutant of the Cas9 endonuclease from the Streptococcus pyogenes Type II CRISPR/Cas system RNA-guided DNA-binding protein that lacks endonuclease activity due to the D10A mutation in the RuvC catalytic domain and the N863A mutation in the HNH catalytic domain
   4625..4673    +  polyA_signal   poly(A) signal: synthetic polyadenylation signal
   4690..4830    +  repeat_region  AAV2 ITR: inverted terminal repeat of adeno-associated virus serotype 2 inverted
   4835..4886    -  misc_feature   bom (fragment): basis of mobility region from pBR322
   4905..5360    +  rep_origin     f1 ori (sequence partly withheld): f1 bacteriophage origin of replication; arrow indicates direction of (+) strand synthesis
   5361..5410    -  misc_feature   bom (fragment): basis of mobility region from pBR322
   5512..5547    -  CDS            rop (fragment): Rop protein, which maintains plasmids at low copy number; rop
   5642..5746    +  promoter       AmpR promoter: bla
   5747..6607    +  CDS            AmpR: β-lactamase; bla; confers resistance to ampicillin, carbenicillin, and related antibiotics
   6778..7366    +  rep_origin     ori: high-copy-number ColE1/pMB1/pBR322/pUC origin of replication
>Addgene plasmid #192160 | pGW011b Dual AAV vector pAAV-EFS-dCAS9-spA | addgene full sequence | sequence record 375110 | Addgene NGS Result
CCTGCAGGCAGCTGCGCGCTCGCTCGCTCACTGAGGCCGCCCGGGCGTCGGGCGACCTTTGGTCGCCCGG
CCTCAGTGAGCGAGCGAGCGCGCAGAGAGGGAGTGGCCAACTCCATCACTAGGGGTTCCTGCGGCCGCAC
GCGTTCTAGCTAGGTCTTGAAAGGAGTGGGAATTGGCTCCGGTGCCCGTCAGTGGGCAGAGCGCACATCG
CCCACAGTCCCCGAGAAGTTGGGGGGAGGGGTCGGCAATTGATCCGGTGCCTAGAGAAGGTGGCGCGGGG
TAAACTGGGAAAGTGATGTCGTGTACTGGCTCCGCCTTTTTCCCGAGGGTGGGGGAGAACCGTATATAAG
TGCAGTAGTCGCCGTGAACGTTCTTTTTCGCAACGGGTTTGCCGCCAGAACACAGGTGTCGTGACGCGCG
TACGCCACCATGGCCAAAAGGCCGGCGGCCACGAAAAAGGCCGGCCAGGCAAAAAAGAAAAAGGACAAGA
AGTACAGCATCGGCCTGGCCATCGGCACCAACTCTGTGGGCTGGGCCGTGATCACCGACGAGTACAAGGT
GCCCAGCAAGAAATTCAAGGTGCTGGGCAACACCGACCGGCACAGCATCAAGAAGAACCTGATCGGAGCC
CTGCTGTTCGACAGCGGCGAAACAGCCGAGGCCACCCGGCTGAAGAGAACCGCCAGAAGAAGATACACCA
GACGGAAGAACCGGATCTGCTATCTGCAAGAGATCTTCAGCAACGAGATGGCCAAGGTGGACGACAGCTT
CTTCCACAGACTGGAAGAGTCCTTCCTGGTGGAAGAGGATAAGAAGCACGAGCGGCACCCCATCTTCGGC
AACATCGTGGACGAGGTGGCCTACCACGAGAAGTACCCCACCATCTACCACCTGAGAAAGAAACTGGTGG
ACAGCACCGACAAGGCCGACCTGCGGCTGATCTATCTGGCCCTGGCCCACATGATCAAGTTCCGGGGCCA
CTTCCTGATCGAGGGCGACCTGAACCCCGACAACAGCGACGTGGACAAGCTGTTCATCCAGCTGGTGCAG
ACCTACAACCAGCTGTTCGAGGAAAACCCCATCAACGCCAGCGGCGTGGACGCCAAGGCCATCCTGTCTG
CCAGACTGAGCAAGAGCAGACGGCTGGAAAATCTGATCGCCCAGCTGCCCGGCGAGAAGAAGAATGGCCT
GTTCGGCAACCTGATTGCCCTGAGCCTGGGCCTGACCCCCAACTTCAAGAGCAACTTCGACCTGGCCGAG
GATGCCAAACTGCAGCTGAGCAAGGACACCTACGACGACGACCTGGACAACCTGCTGGCCCAGATCGGCG
ACCAGTACGCCGACCTGTTTCTGGCCGCCAAGAACCTGTCCGACGCCATCCTGCTGAGCGACATCCTGAG
AGTGAACACCGAGATCACCAAGGCCCCCCTGAGCGCCTCTATGATCAAGAGATACGACGAGCACCACCAG
GACCTGACCCTGCTGAAAGCTCTCGTGCGGCAGCAGCTGCCTGAGAAGTACAAAGAGATTTTCTTCGACC
AGAGCAAGAACGGCTACGCCGGCTACATTGACGGCGGAGCCAGCCAGGAAGAGTTCTACAAGTTCATCAA
GCCCATCCTGGAAAAGATGGACGGCACCGAGGAACTGCTCGTGAAGCTGAACAGAGAGGACCTGCTGCGG
AAGCAGCGGACCTTCGACAACGGCAGCATCCCCCACCAGATCCACCTGGGAGAGCTGCACGCCATTCTGC
GGCGGCAGGAAGATTTTTACCCATTCCTGAAGGACAACCGGGAAAAGATCGAGAAGATCCTGACCTTCCG
CATCCCCTACTACGTGGGCCCTCTGGCCAGGGGAAACAGCAGATTCGCCTGGATGACCAGAAAGAGCGAG
GAAACCATCACCCCCTGGAACTTCGAGGAAGTGGTGGACAAGGGCGCTTCCGCCCAGAGCTTCATCGAGC
GGATGACCAACTTCGATAAGAACCTGCCCAACGAGAAGGTGCTGCCCAAGCACAGCCTGCTGTACGAGTA
CTTCACCGTGTATAACGAGCTGACCAAAGTGAAATACGTGACCGAGGGAATGAGAAAGCCCGCCTTCCTG
AGCGGCGAGCAGAAAAAGGCCATCGTGGACCTGCTGTTCAAGACCAACCGGAAAGTGACCGTGAAGCAGC
TGAAAGAGGACTACTTCAAGAAAATCGAGTGCTTCGACTCCGTGGAAATCTCCGGCGTGGAAGATCGGTT
CAACGCCTCCCTGGGCACATACCACGATCTGCTGAAAATTATCAAGGACAAGGACTTCCTGGACAATGAG
GAAAACGAGGACATTCTGGAAGATATCGTGCTGACCCTGACACTGTTTGAGGACAGAGAGATGATCGAGG
AACGGCTGAAAACCTATGCCCACCTGTTCGACGACAAAGTGATGAAGCAGCTGAAGCGGCGGAGATACAC
CGGCTGGGGCAGGCTGAGCCGGAAGCTGATCAACGGCATCCGGGACAAGCAGTCCGGCAAGACAATCCTG
GATTTCCTGAAGTCCGACGGCTTCGCCAACAGAAACTTCATGCAGCTGATCCACGACGACAGCCTGACCT
TTAAAGAGGACATCCAGAAAGCCCAGGTGTCCGGCCAGGGCGATAGCCTGCACGAGCACATTGCCAATCT
GGCCGGCAGCCCCGCCATTAAGAAGGGCATCCTGCAGACAGTGAAGGTGGTGGACGAGCTCGTGAAAGTG
ATGGGCCGGCACAAGCCCGAGAACATCGTGATCGAAATGGCCAGAGAGAACCAGACCACCCAGAAGGGAC
AGAAGAACAGCCGCGAGAGAATGAAGCGGATCGAAGAGGGCATCAAAGAGCTGGGCAGCCAGATCCTGAA
AGAACACCCCGTGGAAAACACCCAGCTGCAGAACGAGAAGCTGTACCTGTACTACCTGCAGAATGGGCGG
GATATGTACGTGGACCAGGAACTGGACATCAACCGGCTGTCCGACTACGATGTGGACCACATCGTGCCTC
AGAGCTTTCTGAAGGACGACTCCATCGACAACAAGGTGCTGACCAGAAGCGACAAGGCCCGGGGCAAGAG
CGACAACGTGCCCTCCGAAGAGGTCGTGAAGAAGATGAAGAACTACTGGCGGCAGCTGCTGAACGCCAAG
CTGATTACCCAGAGAAAGTTCGACAATCTGACCAAGGCCGAGAGAGGCGGCCTGAGCGAACTGGATAAGG
CCGGCTTCATCAAGAGACAGCTGGTGGAAACCCGGCAGATCACAAAGCACGTGGCACAGATCCTGGACTC
CCGGATGAACACTAAGTACGACGAGAATGACAAGCTGATCCGGGAAGTGAAAGTGATCACCCTGAAGTCC
AAGCTGGTGTCCGATTTCCGGAAGGATTTCCAGTTTTACAAAGTGCGCGAGATCAACAACTACCACCACG
CCCACGACGCCTACCTGAACGCCGTCGTGGGAACCGCCCTGATCAAAAAGTACCCTAAGCTGGAAAGCGA
GTTCGTGTACGGCGACTACAAGGTGTACGACGTGCGGAAGATGATCGCCAAGAGCGAGCAGGAAATCGGC
AAGGCTACCGCCAAGTACTTCTTCTACAGCAACATCATGAACTTTTTCAAGACCGAGATTACCCTGGCCA
ACGGCGAGATCCGGAAGCGGCCTCTGATCGAGACAAACGGCGAAACCGGGGAGATCGTGTGGGATAAGGG
CCGGGATTTTGCCACCGTGCGGAAAGTGCTGAGCATGCCCCAAGTGAATATCGTGAAAAAGACCGAGGTG
CAGACAGGCGGCTTCAGCAAAGAGTCTATCCTGCCCAAGAGGAACAGCGATAAGCTGATCGCCAGAAAGA
AGGACTGGGACCCTAAGAAGTACGGCGGCTTCGACAGCCCCACCGTGGCCTATTCTGTGCTGGTGGTGGC
CAAAGTGGAAAAGGGCAAGTCCAAGAAACTGAAGAGTGTGAAAGAGCTGCTGGGGATCACCATCATGGAA
AGAAGCAGCTTCGAGAAGAATCCCATCGACTTTCTGGAAGCCAAGGGCTACAAAGAAGTGAAAAAGGACC
TGATCATCAAGCTGCCTAAGTACTCCCTGTTCGAGCTGGAAAACGGCCGGAAGAGAATGCTGGCCTCTGC
CGGCGAACTGCAGAAGGGAAACGAACTGGCCCTGCCCTCCAAATATGTGAACTTCCTGTACCTGGCCAGC
CACTATGAGAAGCTGAAGGGCTCCCCCGAGGATAATGAGCAGAAACAGCTGTTTGTGGAACAGCACAAGC
ACTACCTGGACGAGATCATCGAGCAGATCAGCGAGTTCTCCAAGAGAGTGATCCTGGCCGACGCTAATCT
GGACAAAGTGCTGTCCGCCTACAACAAGCACCGGGATAAGCCCATCAGAGAGCAGGCCGAGAATATCATC
CACCTGTTTACCCTGACCAATCTGGGAGCCCCTGCCGCCTTCAAGTACTTTGACACCACCATCGACCGGA
AGAGGTACACCAGCACCAAAGAGGTGCTGGACGCCACCCTGATCCACCAGAGCATCACCGGCCTGTACGA
GACACGGATCGACCTGTCTCAGCTGGGAGGCGACAGCCCTAAGAAAAAGAGGAAGGTGAGCTGAGAATTC
AATAAATAAAAGATCTTTATTTTCATTAGATCTGTGTGTTGGTTTTTTGTGTGCGGACCGAGCGGCCGCA
GGAACCCCTAGTGATGGAGTTGGCCACTCCCTCTCTGCGCGCTCGCTCGCTCACTGAGGCCGGGCGACCA
AAGGTCGCCCGACGCCCGGGCTTTGCCCGGGCGGCCTCAGTGAGCGAGCGAGCGCGCAGCTGCCTGCAGG
GGCGCCTGATGCGGTATTTTCTCCTTACGCATCTGTGCGGTATTTCACACCGCATA
[95 nt withheld, positions 4887-4981]
T
[46 nt withheld, positions 4983-5028]
C
[141 nt withheld, positions 5030-5170]
CCTTTGACGTTGGAGTCCACGTTCTTT
[37 nt withheld, positions 5198-5234]
ACTCTATCTCGGGCTATTCTTTTGATTTATAAGGGATTTTGCCGATTTCGGTCTATTGGTTAAAAAATGA
GCTGATTTAACAAAAATTTAACGCGAATTTTAACAAAATATTAACGTTTACAATTTTATGGTGCACTCTC
AGTACAATCTGCTCTGATGCCGCATAGTTAAGCCAGCCCCGACACCCGCCAACACCCGCTGACGCGCCCT
GACGGGCTTGTCTGCTCCCGGCATCCGCTTACAGACAAGCTGTGACCGTCTCCGGGAGCTGCATGTGTCA
GAGGTTTTCACCGTCATCACCGAAACGCGCGAGACGAAAGGGCCTCGTGATACGCCTATTTTTATAGGTT
AATGTCATGATAATAATGGTTTCTTAGACGTCAGGTGGCACTTTTCGGGGAAATGTGCGCGGAACCCCTA
TTTGTTTATTTTTCTAAATACATTCAAATATGTATCCGCTCATGAGACAATAACCCTGATAAATGCTTCA
ATAATATTGAAAAAGGAAGAGTATGAGTATTCAACATTTCCGTGTCGCCCTTATTCCCTTTTTTGCGGCA
TTTTGCCTTCCTGTTTTTGCTCACCCAGAAACGCTGGTGAAAGTAAAAGATGCTGAAGATCAGTTGGGTG
CACGAGTGGGTTACATCGAACTGGATCTCAACAGCGGTAAGATCCTTGAGAGTTTTCGCCCCGAAGAACG
TTTTCCAATGATGAGCACTTTTAAAGTTCTGCTATGTGGCGCGGTATTATCCCGTATTGACGCCGGGCAA
GAGCAACTCGGTCGCCGCATACACTATTCTCAGAATGACTTGGTTGAGTACTCACCAGTCACAGAAAAGC
ATCTTACGGATGGCATGACAGTAAGAGAATTATGCAGTGCTGCCATAACCATGAGTGATAACACTGCGGC
CAACTTACTTCTGACAACGATCGGAGGACCGAAGGAGCTAACCGCTTTTTTGCACAACATGGGGGATCAT
GTAACTCGCCTTGATCGTTGGGAACCGGAGCTGAATGAAGCCATACCAAACGACGAGCGTGACACCACGA
TGCCTGTAGCAATGGCAACAACGTTGCGCAAACTATTAACTGGCGAACTACTTACTCTAGCTTCCCGGCA
ACAATTAATAGACTGGATGGAGGCGGATAAAGTTGCAGGACCACTTCTGCGCTCGGCCCTTCCGGCTGGC
TGGTTTATTGCTGATAAATCTGGAGCCGGTGAGCGTGGGTCTCGCGGTATCATTGCAGCACTGGGGCCAG
ATGGTAAGCCCTCCCGTATCGTAGTTATCTACACGACGGGGAGTCAGGCAACTATGGATGAACGAAATAG
ACAGATCGCTGAGATAGGTGCCTCACTGATTAAGCATTGGTAACTGTCAGACCAAGTTTACTCATATATA
CTTTAGATTGATTTAAAACTTCATTTTTAATTTAAAAGGATCTAGGTGAAGATCCTTTTTGATAATCTCA
TGACCAAAATCCCTTAACGTGAGTTTTCGTTCCACTGAGCGTCAGACCCCGTAGAAAAGATCAAAGGATC
TTCTTGAGATCCTTTTTTTCTGCGCGTAATCTGCTGCTTGCAAACAAAAAAACCACCGCTACCAGCGGTG
GTTTGTTTGCCGGATCAAGAGCTACCAACTCTTTTTCCGAAGGTAACTGGCTTCAGCAGAGCGCAGATAC
CAAATACTGTTCTTCTAGTGTAGCCGTAGTTAGGCCACCACTTCAAGAACTCTGTAGCACCGCCTACATA
CCTCGCTCTGCTAATCCTGTTACCAGTGGCTGCTGCCAGTGGCGATAAGTCGTGTCTTACCGGGTTGGAC
TCAAGACGATAGTTACCGGATAAGGCGCAGCGGTCGGGCTGAACGGGGGGTTCGTGCACACAGCCCAGCT
TGGAGCGAACGACCTACACCGAACTGAGATACCTACAGCGTGAGCTATGAGAAAGCGCCACGCTTCCCGA
AGGGAGAAAGGCGGACAGGTATCCGGTAAGCGGCAGGGTCGGAACAGGAGAGCGCACGAGGGAGCTTCCA
GGGGGAAACGCCTGGTATCTTTATAGTCCTGTCGGGTTTCGCCACCTCTGACTTGAGCGTCGATTTTTGT
GATGCTCGTCAGGGGGGCGGAGCCTATGGAAAAACGCCAGCAACGCGGCCTTTTTACGGTTCCTGGCCTT
TTGCTGGCCTTTTGCTCACATGT
